Addgene plasmid #244869: pLentiCRISPR V2 SLC31A1_sg1
Purpose: Knockout of human SLC31A1
Depositing lab: Alexis Jourdain. Depositing organization: Universite de Lausanne (UNIL). Publication: An updated inventory of genes essential for oxidative phosphorylation identifies a mitochondrial origin in familial Meniere's disease. Harhai M, Foged MM, Zarges C, Landoni JC, Chollet S, Simonelli M, Recazens E, Lisci M, Laban N, Manley S, Riemer J, Lopez-Escamez JA, Lysakowski A, Jourdain AA. Cell Rep. 2025 Jul 25;44(8):116069. doi: 10.1016/j.celrep.2025.116069. PubMed 40714634.
Backbone
  Vector backbone: lentiCRISPR v2 puro
  Backbone manufacturer: Feng Zhang (Addgene #52961)
  Vector type: Lentiviral, CRISPR
  Selectable markers: Puromycin
Growth in bacteria
  Bacterial resistance: Ampicillin, 100 μg/mL
  Growth temperature: 37°C
  Growth strain: NEB Stable
  Copy number: High Copy
Gene/Insert
  Gene/Insert name: SLC31A1 sgRNA
  gRNA/shRNA sequence: GTGATGGTGAGAAGGTTGCA
  Species: H. sapiens (human)
  Entrez Gene: SLC31A1 (a.k.a. COPT1, CTR1, NSCT)
  Promoter: U6
  Cloning method: Restriction Enzyme; 5′ cloning site Unknown (unknown if destroyed)
Resource information
  A portion of this plasmid was derived from a plasmid made by: Integrated DNA Technologies
Terms and licenses: Academic/Nonprofit Terms; Industry Terms: Not Available to Industry
How to cite: pLentiCRISPR V2 SLC31A1_sg1 was a gift from Alexis Jourdain (Addgene plasmid # 244869 ; http://n2t.net/addgene:244869 ; RRID:Addgene_244869)
