[The description below was written by a language model from this plasmid's Addgene catalogue record and pLannotate feature annotations shown in this document.]
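Description:
pLentiCRISPR V2 SLC31A1_sg1 is an all-in-one lentiviral CRISPR plasmid built on the lentiCRISPR v2 puro backbone and designed to knock out human SLC31A1 (also known as CTR1 or COPT1). The sequenced record is about 13 kb. In bacteria it is maintained through a high-copy ColE1/pUC-type origin and selected with ampicillin via the β-lactamase gene. The backbone also carries an f1 origin and an SV40/EM7-driven bleomycin/Zeocin resistance cassette lying outside the viral region.

The transfer cassette is a self-inactivating HIV-1 design. A CMV enhancer/promoter drives genomic RNA from a truncated 5' LTR, followed by the Ψ packaging signal with a gag fragment, the Rev response element for Rev-dependent nuclear export, and the cPPT/CTS. The downstream end consists of WPRE, which boosts transcript expression, and a ΔU3 3' LTR. Within this frame, a human U6 RNA polymerase III promoter transcribes a single guide RNA, made of the SLC31A1-targeting spacer fused to the Streptococcus pyogenes gRNA scaffold. An EF-1α core promoter then drives S. pyogenes Cas9, with a puromycin N-acetyltransferase coding sequence immediately downstream. The feature table does not annotate the linker between the two coding sequences.

A single virus therefore delivers the guide, the nuclease and the drug marker, so transduced mammalian cells can be enriched with puromycin while Cas9 introduces double-strand breaks at SLC31A1. The "sg1" suffix suggests it is one of several guides against this gene, and the associated publication concerns genes essential for oxidative phosphorylation.
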