Features (pLannotate 1.2.2; 33 found; start..end, strand, type, name):
    582..1170    +  misc_feature   WPRE: woodchuck hepatitis virus posttranscriptional regulatory element
   1221..1240    +  misc_feature   cPPT/CTS (fragment): central polypurine tract and central termination sequence of HIV-1
   1242..1475    +  LTR            3' LTR (ΔU3): self-inactivating 3' long terminal repeat (LTR) from HIV-1
   1507..1731    +  polyA_signal   bGH poly(A) signal: bovine growth hormone polyadenylation signal
   1735..1756    +  promoter       SV40 promoter (fragment): SV40 enhancer and early promoter
   1777..2205    +  rep_origin     f1 ori (sequence partly withheld): f1 bacteriophage origin of replication; arrow indicates direction of (+) strand synthesis
   2219..2548    +  promoter       SV40 promoter: SV40 enhancer and early promoter
   2596..2643    +  promoter       EM7 promoter: synthetic bacterial promoter&nbsp
   2662..3036    +  CDS            BleoR: antibiotic-binding protein; Sh ble from Streptoalloteichus hindustanus; confers resistance to bleomycin, phleomycin, and Zeocin™
   3046..3171    +  CDS            ble (fragment): BLE_KLEPN - Experimental evidence at protein level: Swiss-Prot protein existence level 1. Binding protein with a strong affinity to the bleomycin family of antibiotics. Binds to CL990; an antimitotic-antibiotic compound. From Klebsiella pneumoniae.
   3166..3287    +  polyA_signal   SV40 poly(A) signal: SV40 polyadenylation signal
   3358..3380    -  protein_bind   lac operator (fragment): The lac repressor binds to the lac operator to inhibit transcription in E. coli. This inhibition can be relieved by adding lactose or isopropyl-β-D-thiogalactopyranoside (IPTG). lac repressor encoded by lacI
   3384..3414    -  promoter       lac promoter: promoter for the E. coli lac operon
   3429..3450    -  protein_bind   CAP binding site: CAP binding activates transcription in the presence of cAMP. E. coli catabolite activator protein
   3463..3555    -  CDS            lacI (fragment): lac repressor; lacI; The lac repressor binds to the lac operator to inhibit transcription in E. coli. This inhibition can be relieved by adding lactose or isopropyl-β-D-thiogalactopyranoside (IPTG).
   3738..4326    -  rep_origin     ori: high-copy-number ColE1/pMB1/pBR322/pUC origin of replication
   4497..5357    -  CDS            AmpR: β-lactamase; bla; confers resistance to ampicillin, carbenicillin, and related antibiotics
   5358..5462    -  promoter       AmpR promoter: bla
   5521..5573    -  misc_feature   bom (fragment): basis of mobility region from pBR322
   5728..6107    +  enhancer       CMV enhancer: human cytomegalovirus immediate early enhancer
   6108..6307    +  promoter       CMV promoter: human cytomegalovirus (CMV) immediate early promoter
   6325..6505    +  LTR            5' LTR (truncated): truncated 5' long terminal repeat (LTR) from HIV-1
   6552..6677    +  misc_feature   HIV-1 Ψ: packaging signal of human immunodeficiency virus type 1
   6661..7024    +  CDS            HIV-1 gag (fragment): gag protein from human immunodeficiency virus 1; gag
   7170..7403    +  misc_feature   RRE: The Rev response element (RRE) of HIV-1 allows for Rev-dependent mRNA export from the nucleus to the cytoplasm.
   7780..7880    +  CDS            Rev (fragment): human immunodeficiency virus 1 (HIV-1) Rev protein; rev; enhances nuclear export of unspliced and incompletely spliced viral mRNAs
   7930..8047    +  misc_feature   cPPT/CTS: central polypurine tract and central termination sequence of HIV-1
   8098..8338    +  promoter       U6 promoter: RNA polymerase III promoter for human U6 snRNA
   8367..8442    +  misc_RNA       gRNA scaffold: guide RNA scaffold for the Streptococcus pyogenes CRISPR/Cas9 system
   8460..8478    +  CDS            small t antigen (fragment): SV40 (simian virus 40) small t antigen
   8504..8715    +  promoter       EF-1α core promoter: core promoter for human elongation factor EF-1α
   8740..12843   +  CDS            Cas9: Cas9 (Csn1) endonuclease from the Streptococcus pyogenes Type II CRISPR/Cas system generates RNA-guided double strand breaks in DNA
  12981..566     +  CDS            PuroR (fragment) (across the origin): puromycin N-acetyltransferase; pac from Streptomyces; confers resistance to puromycin
>Addgene plasmid #244869 | pLentiCRISPR V2 SLC31A1_sg1 | addgene full sequence | sequence record 489418 | Addgene NGS Result
CCCGCGACGACGTCCCCAGGGCCGTACGCACCCTCGCCGCCGCGTTCGCCGACTACCCCGCCACGCGCCA
CACCGTCGATCCGGACCGCCACATCGAGCGGGTCACCGAGCTGCAAGAACTCTTCCTCACGCGCGTCGGG
CTCGACATCGGCAAGGTGTGGGTCGCGGACGACGGCGCCGCGGTGGCGGTCTGGACCACGCCGGAGAGCG
TCGAAGCGGGGGCGGTGTTCGCCGAGATCGGCCCGCGCATGGCCGAGTTGAGCGGTTCCCGGCTGGCCGC
GCAGCAACAGATGGAAGGCCTCCTGGCGCCGCACCGGCCCAAGGAGCCCGCGTGGTTCCTGGCCACCGTC
GGAGTCTCGCCCGACCACCAGGGCAAGGGTCTGGGCAGCGCCGTCGTGCTCCCCGGAGTGGAGGCGGCCG
AGCGCGCCGGGGTGCCCGCCTTCCTGGAGACCTCCGCGCCCCGCAACCTCCCCTTCTACGAGCGGCTCGG
CTTCACCGTCACCGCCGACGTCGAGGTGCCCGAAGGACCGCGCACCTGGTGCATGACCCGCAAGCCCGGT
GCCTGAACGCGTTAAGTCGACAATCAACCTCTGGATTACAAAATTTGTGAAAGATTGACTGGTATTCTTA
ACTATGTTGCTCCTTTTACGCTATGTGGATACGCTGCTTTAATGCCTTTGTATCATGCTATTGCTTCCCG
TATGGCTTTCATTTTCTCCTCCTTGTATAAATCCTGGTTGCTGTCTCTTTATGAGGAGTTGTGGCCCGTT
GTCAGGCAACGTGGCGTGGTGTGCACTGTGTTTGCTGACGCAACCCCCACTGGTTGGGGCATTGCCACCA
CCTGTCAGCTCCTTTCCGGGACTTTCGCTTTCCCCCTCCCTATTGCCACGGCGGAACTCATCGCCGCCTG
CCTTGCCCGCTGCTGGACAGGGGCTCGGCTGTTGGGCACTGACAATTCCGTGGTGTTGTCGGGGAAATCA
TCGTCCTTTCCTTGGCTGCTCGCCTGTGTTGCCACCTGGATTCTGCGCGGGACGTCCTTCTGCTACGTCC
CTTCGGCCCTCAATCCAGCGGACCTTCCTTCCCGCGGCCTGCTGCCGGCTCTGCGGCCTCTTCCGCGTCT
TCGCCTTCGCCCTCAGACGAGTCGGATCTCCCTTTGGGCCGCCTCCCCGCGTCGACTTTAAGACCAATGA
CTTACAAGGCAGCTGTAGATCTTAGCCACTTTTTAAAAGAAAAGGGGGGACTGGAAGGGCTAATTCACTC
CCAACGAAGACAAGATCTGCTTTTTGCTTGTACTGGGTCTCTCTGGTTAGACCAGATCTGAGCCTGGGAG
CTCTCTGGCTAACTAGGGAACCCACTGCTTAAGCCTCAATAAAGCTTGCCTTGAGTGCTTCAAGTAGTGT
GTGCCCGTCTGTTGTGTGACTCTGGTAACTAGAGATCCCTCAGACCCTTTTAGTCAGTGTGGAAAATCTC
TAGCAGGGCCCGTTTAAACCCGCTGATCAGCCTCGACTGTGCCTTCTAGTTGCCAGCCATCTGTTGTTTG
CCCCTCCCCCGTGCCTTCCTTGACCCTGGAAGGTGCCACTCCCACTGTCCTTTCCTAATAAAATGAGGAA
ATTGCATCGCATTGTCTGAGTAGGTGTCATTCTATTCTGGGGGGTGGGGTGGGGCAGGACAGCAAGGGGG
AGGATTGGGAAGACAATAGCAGGCATGCTGGGGATGCGGTGGGCTCTATGGCTTCTGAGGCGGAAAGAAC
CAGCTGGGGCTCTAGGGGGTATCCCC
[124 nt withheld, positions 1777-1900]
C
[91 nt withheld, positions 1902-1992]
A
[49 nt withheld, positions 1994-2042]
CCTTTGACGTTGGAGTCCACGTTCTTT
[37 nt withheld, positions 2070-2106]
ACCCTATCTCGGTCTATTCTTTTGATTTATAAGGGATTTTGCCGATTTCGGCCTATTGGTTAAAAAATGA
GCTGATTTAACAAAAATTTAACGCGAATTAATTCTGTGGAATGTGTGTCAGTTAGGGTGTGGAAAGTCCC
CAGGCTCCCCAGCAGGCAGAAGTATGCAAAGCATGCATCTCAATTAGTCAGCAACCAGGTGTGGAAAGTC
CCCAGGCTCCCCAGCAGGCAGAAGTATGCAAAGCATGCATCTCAATTAGTCAGCAACCATAGTCCCGCCC
CTAACTCCGCCCATCCCGCCCCTAACTCCGCCCAGTTCCGCCCATTCTCCGCCCCATGGCTGACTAATTT
TTTTTATTTATGCAGAGGCCGAGGCCGCCTCTGCCTCTGAGCTATTCCAGAAGTAGTGAGGAGGCTTTTT
TGGAGGCCTAGGCTTTTGCAAAAAGCTCCCGGGAGCTTGTATATCCATTTTCGGATCTGATCAGCACGTG
TTGACAATTAATCATCGGCATAGTATATCGGCATAGTATAATACGACAAGGTGAGGAACTAAACCATGGC
CAAGTTGACCAGTGCCGTTCCGGTGCTCACCGCGCGCGACGTCGCCGGAGCGGTCGAGTTCTGGACCGAC
CGGCTCGGGTTCTCCCGGGACTTCGTGGAGGACGACTTCGCCGGTGTGGTCCGGGACGACGTGACCCTGT
TCATCAGCGCGGTCCAGGACCAGGTGGTGCCGGACAACACCCTGGCCTGGGTGTGGGTGCGCGGCCTGGA
CGAGCTGTACGCCGAGTGGTCGGAGGTCGTGTCCACGAACTTCCGGGACGCCTCCGGGCCGGCCATGACC
GAGATCGGCGAGCAGCCGTGGGGGCGGGAGTTCGCCCTGCGCGACCCGGCCGGCAACTGCGTGCACTTCG
TGGCCGAGGAGCAGGACTGACACGTGCTACGAGATTTCGATTCCACCGCCGCCTTCTATGAAAGGTTGGG
CTTCGGAATCGTTTTCCGGGACGCCGGCTGGATGATCCTCCAGCGCGGGGATCTCATGCTGGAGTTCTTC
GCCCACCCCAACTTGTTTATTGCAGCTTATAATGGTTACAAATAAAGCAATAGCATCACAAATTTCACAA
ATAAAGCATTTTTTTCACTGCATTCTAGTTGTGGTTTGTCCAAACTCATCAATGTATCTTATCATGTCTG
TATACCGTCGACCTCTAGCTAGAGCTTGGCGTAATCATGGTCATAGCTGTTTCCTGTGTGAAATTGTTAT
CCGCTCACAATTCCACACAACATACGAGCCGGAAGCATAAAGTGTAAAGCCTGGGGTGCCTAATGAGTGA
GCTAACTCACATTAATTGCGTTGCGCTCACTGCCCGCTTTCCAGTCGGGAAACCTGTCGTGCCAGCTGCA
TTAATGAATCGGCCAACGCGCGGGGAGAGGCGGTTTGCGTATTGGGCGCTCTTCCGCTTCCTCGCTCACT
GACTCGCTGCGCTCGGTCGTTCGGCTGCGGCGAGCGGTATCAGCTCACTCAAAGGCGGTAATACGGTTAT
CCACAGAATCAGGGGATAACGCAGGAAAGAACATGTGAGCAAAAGGCCAGCAAAAGGCCAGGAACCGTAA
AAAGGCCGCGTTGCTGGCGTTTTTCCATAGGCTCCGCCCCCCTGACGAGCATCACAAAAATCGACGCTCA
AGTCAGAGGTGGCGAAACCCGACAGGACTATAAAGATACCAGGCGTTTCCCCCTGGAAGCTCCCTCGTGC
GCTCTCCTGTTCCGACCCTGCCGCTTACCGGATACCTGTCCGCCTTTCTCCCTTCGGGAAGCGTGGCGCT
TTCTCATAGCTCACGCTGTAGGTATCTCAGTTCGGTGTAGGTCGTTCGCTCCAAGCTGGGCTGTGTGCAC
GAACCCCCCGTTCAGCCCGACCGCTGCGCCTTATCCGGTAACTATCGTCTTGAGTCCAACCCGGTAAGAC
ACGACTTATCGCCACTGGCAGCAGCCACTGGTAACAGGATTAGCAGAGCGAGGTATGTAGGCGGTGCTAC
AGAGTTCTTGAAGTGGTGGCCTAACTACGGCTACACTAGAAGAACAGTATTTGGTATCTGCGCTCTGCTG
AAGCCAGTTACCTTCGGAAAAAGAGTTGGTAGCTCTTGATCCGGCAAACAAACCACCGCTGGTAGCGGTG
GTTTTTTTGTTTGCAAGCAGCAGATTACGCGCAGAAAAAAAGGATCTCAAGAAGATCCTTTGATCTTTTC
TACGGGGTCTGACGCTCAGTGGAACGAAAACTCACGTTAAGGGATTTTGGTCATGAGATTATCAAAAAGG
ATCTTCACCTAGATCCTTTTAAATTAAAAATGAAGTTTTAAATCAATCTAAAGTATATATGAGTAAACTT
GGTCTGACAGTTACCAATGCTTAATCAGTGAGGCACCTATCTCAGCGATCTGTCTATTTCGTTCATCCAT
AGTTGCCTGACTCCCCGTCGTGTAGATAACTACGATACGGGAGGGCTTACCATCTGGCCCCAGTGCTGCA
ATGATACCGCGAGACCCACGCTCACCGGCTCCAGATTTATCAGCAATAAACCAGCCAGCCGGAAGGGCCG
AGCGCAGAAGTGGTCCTGCAACTTTATCCGCCTCCATCCAGTCTATTAATTGTTGCCGGGAAGCTAGAGT
AAGTAGTTCGCCAGTTAATAGTTTGCGCAACGTTGTTGCCATTGCTACAGGCATCGTGGTGTCACGCTCG
TCGTTTGGTATGGCTTCATTCAGCTCCGGTTCCCAACGATCAAGGCGAGTTACATGATCCCCCATGTTGT
GCAAAAAAGCGGTTAGCTCCTTCGGTCCTCCGATCGTTGTCAGAAGTAAGTTGGCCGCAGTGTTATCACT
CATGGTTATGGCAGCACTGCATAATTCTCTTACTGTCATGCCATCCGTAAGATGCTTTTCTGTGACTGGT
GAGTACTCAACCAAGTCATTCTGAGAATAGTGTATGCGGCGACCGAGTTGCTCTTGCCCGGCGTCAATAC
GGGATAATACCGCGCCACATAGCAGAACTTTAAAAGTGCTCATCATTGGAAAACGTTCTTCGGGGCGAAA
ACTCTCAAGGATCTTACCGCTGTTGAGATCCAGTTCGATGTAACCCACTCGTGCACCCAACTGATCTTCA
GCATCTTTTACTTTCACCAGCGTTTCTGGGTGAGCAAAAACAGGAAGGCAAAATGCCGCAAAAAAGGGAA
TAAGGGCGACACGGAAATGTTGAATACTCATACTCTTCCTTTTTCAATATTATTGAAGCATTTATCAGGG
TTATTGTCTCATGAGCGGATACATATTTGAATGTATTTAGAAAAATAAACAAATAGGGGTTCCGCGCACA
TTTCCCCGAAAAGTGCCACCTGACGTCGACGGATCGGGAGATCTCCCGATCCCCTATGGTGCACTCTCAG
TACAATCTGCTCTGATGCCGCATAGTTAAGCCAGTATCTGCTCCCTGCTTGTGTGTTGGAGGTCGCTGAG
TAGTGCGCGAGCAAAATTTAAGCTACAACAAGGCAAGGCTTGACCGACAATTGCATGAAGAATCTGCTTA
GGGTTAGGCGTTTTGCGCTGCTTCGCGATGTACGGGCCAGATATACGCGTTGACATTGATTATTGACTAG
TTATTAATAGTAATCAATTACGGGGTCATTAGTTCATAGCCCATATATGGAGTTCCGCGTTACATAACTT
ACGGTAAATGGCCCGCCTGGCTGACCGCCCAACGACCCCCGCCCATTGACGTCAATAATGACGTATGTTC
CCATAGTAACGCCAATAGGGACTTTCCATTGACGTCAATGGGTGGAGTATTTACGGTAAACTGCCCACTT
GGCAGTACATCAAGTGTATCATATGCCAAGTACGCCCCCTATTGACGTCAATGACGGTAAATGGCCCGCC
TGGCATTATGCCCAGTACATGACCTTATGGGACTTTCCTACTTGGCAGTACATCTACGTATTAGTCATCG
CTATTACCATGGTGATGCGGTTTTGGCAGTACATCAATGGGCGTGGATAGCGGTTTGACTCACGGGGATT
TCCAAGTCTCCACCCCATTGACGTCAATGGGAGTTTGTTTTGGCACCAAAATCAACGGGACTTTCCAAAA
TGTCGTAACAACTCCGCCCCATTGACGCAAATGGGCGGTAGGCGTGTACGGTGGGAGGTCTATATAAGCA
GCGCGTTTTGCCTGTACTGGGTCTCTCTGGTTAGACCAGATCTGAGCCTGGGAGCTCTCTGGCTAACTAG
GGAACCCACTGCTTAAGCCTCAATAAAGCTTGCCTTGAGTGCTTCAAGTAGTGTGTGCCCGTCTGTTGTG
TGACTCTGGTAACTAGAGATCCCTCAGACCCTTTTAGTCAGTGTGGAAAATCTCTAGCAGTGGCGCCCGA
ACAGGGACTTGAAAGCGAAAGGGAAACCAGAGGAGCTCTCTCGACGCAGGACTCGGCTTGCTGAAGCGCG
CACGGCAAGAGGCGAGGGGCGGCGACTGGTGAGTACGCCAAAAATTTTGACTAGCGGAGGCTAGAAGGAG
AGAGATGGGTGCGAGAGCGTCAGTATTAAGCGGGGGAGAATTAGATCGCGATGGGAAAAAATTCGGTTAA
GGCCAGGGGGAAAGAAAAAATATAAATTAAAACATATAGTATGGGCAAGCAGGGAGCTAGAACGATTCGC
AGTTAATCCTGGCCTGTTAGAAACATCAGAAGGCTGTAGACAAATACTGGGACAGCTACAACCATCCCTT
CAGACAGGATCAGAAGAACTTAGATCATTATATAATACAGTAGCAACCCTCTATTGTGTGCATCAAAGGA
TAGAGATAAAAGACACCAAGGAAGCTTTAGACAAGATAGAGGAAGAGCAAAACAAAAGTAAGACCACCGC
ACAGCAAGCGGCCGCTGATCTTCAGACCTGGAGGAGGAGATATGAGGGACAATTGGAGAAGTGAATTATA
TAAATATAAAGTAGTAAAAATTGAACCATTAGGAGTAGCACCCACCAAGGCAAAGAGAAGAGTGGTGCAG
AGAGAAAAAAGAGCAGTGGGAATAGGAGCTTTGTTCCTTGGGTTCTTGGGAGCAGCAGGAAGCACTATGG
GCGCAGCGTCAATGACGCTGACGGTACAGGCCAGACAATTATTGTCTGGTATAGTGCAGCAGCAGAACAA
TTTGCTGAGGGCTATTGAGGCGCAACAGCATCTGTTGCAACTCACAGTCTGGGGCATCAAGCAGCTCCAG
GCAAGAATCCTGGCTGTGGAAAGATACCTAAAGGATCAACAGCTCCTGGGGATTTGGGGTTGCTCTGGAA
AACTCATTTGCACCACTGCTGTGCCTTGGAATGCTAGTTGGAGTAATAAATCTCTGGAACAGATTTGGAA
TCACACGACCTGGATGGAGTGGGACAGAGAAATTAACAATTACACAAGCTTAATACACTCCTTAATTGAA
GAATCGCAAAACCAGCAAGAAAAGAATGAACAAGAATTATTGGAATTAGATAAATGGGCAAGTTTGTGGA
ATTGGTTTAACATAACAAATTGGCTGTGGTATATAAAATTATTCATAATGATAGTAGGAGGCTTGGTAGG
TTTAAGAATAGTTTTTGCTGTACTTTCTATAGTGAATAGAGTTAGGCAGGGATATTCACCATTATCGTTT
CAGACCCACCTCCCAACCCCGAGGGGACCCGACAGGCCCGAAGGAATAGAAGAAGAAGGTGGAGAGAGAG
ACAGAGACAGATCCATTCGATTAGTGAACGGATCGGCACTGCGTGCGCCAATTCTGCAGACAAATGGCAG
TATTCATCCACAATTTTAAAAGAAAAGGGGGGATTGGGGGGTACAGTGCAGGGGAAAGAATAGTAGACAT
AATAGCAACAGACATACAAACTAAAGAATTACAAAAACAAATTACAAAAATTCAAAATTTTCGGGTTTAT
TACAGGGACAGCAGAGATCCAGTTTGGTTAATTAAGGTACCGAGGGCCTATTTCCCATGATTCCTTCATA
TTTGCATATACGATACAAGGCTGTTAGAGAGATAATTAGAATTAATTTGACTGTAAACACAAAGATATTA
GTACAAAATACGTGACGTAGAAAGTAATAATTTCTTGGGTAGTTTGCAGTTTTAAAATTATGTTTTAAAA
TGGACTATCATATGCTTACCGTAACTTGAAAGTATTTCGATTTCTTGGCTTTATATATCTTGTGGAAAGG
ACGAAACACCGTGATGGTGAGAAGGTTGCAGTTTTAGAGCTAGAAATAGCAAGTTAAAATAAGGCTAGTC
CGTTATCAACTTGAAAAAGTGGCACCGAGTCGGTGCTTTTTTGAATTCGCTAGCTAGGTCTTGAAAGGAG
TGGGAATTGGCTCCGGTGCCCGTCAGTGGGCAGAGCGCACATCGCCCACAGTCCCCGAGAAGTTGGGGGG
AGGGGTCGGCAATTGATCCGGTGCCTAGAGAAGGTGGCGCGGGGTAAACTGGGAAAGTGATGTCGTGTAC
TGGCTCCGCCTTTTTCCCGAGGGTGGGGGAGAACCGTATATAAGTGCAGTAGTCGCCGTGAACGTTCTTT
TTCGCAACGGGTTTGCCGCCAGAACACAGGACCGGTTCTAGAGCGCTGCCACCATGGACAAGAAGTACAG
CATCGGCCTGGACATCGGCACCAACTCTGTGGGCTGGGCCGTGATCACCGACGAGTACAAGGTGCCCAGC
AAGAAATTCAAGGTGCTGGGCAACACCGACCGGCACAGCATCAAGAAGAACCTGATCGGAGCCCTGCTGT
TCGACAGCGGCGAAACAGCCGAGGCCACCCGGCTGAAGAGAACCGCCAGAAGAAGATACACCAGACGGAA
GAACCGGATCTGCTATCTGCAAGAGATCTTCAGCAACGAGATGGCCAAGGTGGACGACAGCTTCTTCCAC
AGACTGGAAGAGTCCTTCCTGGTGGAAGAGGATAAGAAGCACGAGCGGCACCCCATCTTCGGCAACATCG
TGGACGAGGTGGCCTACCACGAGAAGTACCCCACCATCTACCACCTGAGAAAGAAACTGGTGGACAGCAC
CGACAAGGCCGACCTGCGGCTGATCTATCTGGCCCTGGCCCACATGATCAAGTTCCGGGGCCACTTCCTG
ATCGAGGGCGACCTGAACCCCGACAACAGCGACGTGGACAAGCTGTTCATCCAGCTGGTGCAGACCTACA
ACCAGCTGTTCGAGGAAAACCCCATCAACGCCAGCGGCGTGGACGCCAAGGCCATCCTGTCTGCCAGACT
GAGCAAGAGCAGACGGCTGGAAAATCTGATCGCCCAGCTGCCCGGCGAGAAGAAGAATGGCCTGTTCGGA
AACCTGATTGCCCTGAGCCTGGGCCTGACCCCCAACTTCAAGAGCAACTTCGACCTGGCCGAGGATGCCA
AACTGCAGCTGAGCAAGGACACCTACGACGACGACCTGGACAACCTGCTGGCCCAGATCGGCGACCAGTA
CGCCGACCTGTTTCTGGCCGCCAAGAACCTGTCCGACGCCATCCTGCTGAGCGACATCCTGAGAGTGAAC
ACCGAGATCACCAAGGCCCCCCTGAGCGCCTCTATGATCAAGAGATACGACGAGCACCACCAGGACCTGA
CCCTGCTGAAAGCTCTCGTGCGGCAGCAGCTGCCTGAGAAGTACAAAGAGATTTTCTTCGACCAGAGCAA
GAACGGCTACGCCGGCTACATTGACGGCGGAGCCAGCCAGGAAGAGTTCTACAAGTTCATCAAGCCCATC
CTGGAAAAGATGGACGGCACCGAGGAACTGCTCGTGAAGCTGAACAGAGAGGACCTGCTGCGGAAGCAGC
GGACCTTCGACAACGGCAGCATCCCCCACCAGATCCACCTGGGAGAGCTGCACGCCATTCTGCGGCGGCA
GGAAGATTTTTACCCATTCCTGAAGGACAACCGGGAAAAGATCGAGAAGATCCTGACCTTCCGCATCCCC
TACTACGTGGGCCCTCTGGCCAGGGGAAACAGCAGATTCGCCTGGATGACCAGAAAGAGCGAGGAAACCA
TCACCCCCTGGAACTTCGAGGAAGTGGTGGACAAGGGCGCTTCCGCCCAGAGCTTCATCGAGCGGATGAC
CAACTTCGATAAGAACCTGCCCAACGAGAAGGTGCTGCCCAAGCACAGCCTGCTGTACGAGTACTTCACC
GTGTATAACGAGCTGACCAAAGTGAAATACGTGACCGAGGGAATGAGAAAGCCCGCCTTCCTGAGCGGCG
AGCAGAAAAAGGCCATCGTGGACCTGCTGTTCAAGACCAACCGGAAAGTGACCGTGAAGCAGCTGAAAGA
GGACTACTTCAAGAAAATCGAGTGCTTCGACTCCGTGGAAATCTCCGGCGTGGAAGATCGGTTCAACGCC
TCCCTGGGCACATACCACGATCTGCTGAAAATTATCAAGGACAAGGACTTCCTGGACAATGAGGAAAACG
AGGACATTCTGGAAGATATCGTGCTGACCCTGACACTGTTTGAGGACAGAGAGATGATCGAGGAACGGCT
GAAAACCTATGCCCACCTGTTCGACGACAAAGTGATGAAGCAGCTGAAGCGGCGGAGATACACCGGCTGG
GGCAGGCTGAGCCGGAAGCTGATCAACGGCATCCGGGACAAGCAGTCCGGCAAGACAATCCTGGATTTCC
TGAAGTCCGACGGCTTCGCCAACAGAAACTTCATGCAGCTGATCCACGACGACAGCCTGACCTTTAAAGA
GGACATCCAGAAAGCCCAGGTGTCCGGCCAGGGCGATAGCCTGCACGAGCACATTGCCAATCTGGCCGGC
AGCCCCGCCATTAAGAAGGGCATCCTGCAGACAGTGAAGGTGGTGGACGAGCTCGTGAAAGTGATGGGCC
GGCACAAGCCCGAGAACATCGTGATCGAAATGGCCAGAGAGAACCAGACCACCCAGAAGGGACAGAAGAA
CAGCCGCGAGAGAATGAAGCGGATCGAAGAGGGCATCAAAGAGCTGGGCAGCCAGATCCTGAAAGAACAC
CCCGTGGAAAACACCCAGCTGCAGAACGAGAAGCTGTACCTGTACTACCTGCAGAATGGGCGGGATATGT
ACGTGGACCAGGAACTGGACATCAACCGGCTGTCCGACTACGATGTGGACCATATCGTGCCTCAGAGCTT
TCTGAAGGACGACTCCATCGACAACAAGGTGCTGACCAGAAGCGACAAGAACCGGGGCAAGAGCGACAAC
GTGCCCTCCGAAGAGGTCGTGAAGAAGATGAAGAACTACTGGCGGCAGCTGCTGAACGCCAAGCTGATTA
CCCAGAGAAAGTTCGACAATCTGACCAAGGCCGAGAGAGGCGGCCTGAGCGAACTGGATAAGGCCGGCTT
CATCAAGAGACAGCTGGTGGAAACCCGGCAGATCACAAAGCACGTGGCACAGATCCTGGACTCCCGGATG
AACACTAAGTACGACGAGAATGACAAGCTGATCCGGGAAGTGAAAGTGATCACCCTGAAGTCCAAGCTGG
TGTCCGATTTCCGGAAGGATTTCCAGTTTTACAAAGTGCGCGAGATCAACAACTACCACCACGCCCACGA
CGCCTACCTGAACGCCGTCGTGGGAACCGCCCTGATCAAAAAGTACCCTAAGCTGGAAAGCGAGTTCGTG
TACGGCGACTACAAGGTGTACGACGTGCGGAAGATGATCGCCAAGAGCGAGCAGGAAATCGGCAAGGCTA
CCGCCAAGTACTTCTTCTACAGCAACATCATGAACTTTTTCAAGACCGAGATTACCCTGGCCAACGGCGA
GATCCGGAAGCGGCCTCTGATCGAGACAAACGGCGAAACCGGGGAGATCGTGTGGGATAAGGGCCGGGAT
TTTGCCACCGTGCGGAAAGTGCTGAGCATGCCCCAAGTGAATATCGTGAAAAAGACCGAGGTGCAGACAG
GCGGCTTCAGCAAAGAGTCTATCCTGCCCAAGAGGAACAGCGATAAGCTGATCGCCAGAAAGAAGGACTG
GGACCCTAAGAAGTACGGCGGCTTCGACAGCCCCACCGTGGCCTATTCTGTGCTGGTGGTGGCCAAAGTG
GAAAAGGGCAAGTCCAAGAAACTGAAGAGTGTGAAAGAGCTGCTGGGGATCACCATCATGGAAAGAAGCA
GCTTCGAGAAGAATCCCATCGACTTTCTGGAAGCCAAGGGCTACAAAGAAGTGAAAAAGGACCTGATCAT
CAAGCTGCCTAAGTACTCCCTGTTCGAGCTGGAAAACGGCCGGAAGAGAATGCTGGCCTCTGCCGGCGAA
CTGCAGAAGGGAAACGAACTGGCCCTGCCCTCCAAATATGTGAACTTCCTGTACCTGGCCAGCCACTATG
AGAAGCTGAAGGGCTCCCCCGAGGATAATGAGCAGAAACAGCTGTTTGTGGAACAGCACAAGCACTACCT
GGACGAGATCATCGAGCAGATCAGCGAGTTCTCCAAGAGAGTGATCCTGGCCGACGCTAATCTGGACAAA
GTGCTGTCCGCCTACAACAAGCACCGGGATAAGCCCATCAGAGAGCAGGCCGAGAATATCATCCACCTGT
TTACCCTGACCAATCTGGGAGCCCCTGCCGCCTTCAAGTACTTTGACACCACCATCGACCGGAAGAGGTA
CACCAGCACCAAAGAGGTGCTGGACGCCACCCTGATCCACCAGAGCATCACCGGCCTGTACGAGACACGG
ATCGACCTGTCTCAGCTGGGAGGCGACAAGCGACCTGCCGCCACAAAGAAGGCTGGACAGGCTAAGAAGA
AGAAAGATTACAAAGACGATGACGATAAGGGATCCGGCGCAACAAACTTCTCTCTGCTGAAACAAGCCGG
AGATGTCGAAGAGAATCCTGGACCGACCGAGTACAAGCCCACGGTGCGCCTCGCCA
